>Addgene plasmid #161601 | pCfB9360(IX-1_Markerfree_BackBone) | addgene full sequence | sequence record 324902 | Addgene NGS Result
CTCTGTGATCTTCTAAGATAAAAAGGCGGGCCCCTTTTTTCTTCTATATCTATTTATTATCTAAATATGC
TTACATAAGCAAAATATACCGGGGTAGTTAGTGCACGCGGGGAACTACCTCTTTCTTACCGGATCTTGCC
GCATCCTTTTTTCTGTTCATTCTCAGAAAAAAGAGGCTTTTTTTCGTGAATACAGTCCGAAGAGCACTAG
AATTTCGGACCGAAATTAGTAATATCTTCTGTACGAAAAAGGAAGACCCCTTTTCGTACAGAAGCCTTGG
TCAATCAGAACAGGCAACGTTGTTTTTTCTACTCCGGAATTTTCTGAGCGAAGACAATCGGCCCTGAAGA
GAGGATCAATCGTGGAAATCTACATCGTCCTCAAGAATTTCTAACGAGACTTCATGTCAAAATTTAACTT
TTTTAGCTTTTTTTTAAGGTTGGCCCGCCAAAATCGTAAGTCTCGGTGCTCTGTTTAGGAAATAAAGAAG
AGAAACGTCACCTAAAAAGTTTAAATTGAAGATGTCGTTCTATCTCGCGAACGTGCAACGCTTGAGCGAC
CTCATGCTATACCTGAGAAAGCAACCTGACCTACAGGAAAGAGTTACTCAAGAATAAGAATTTTCGTTTT
AAAACCTAAGAGTCACTTTAAAATTTGTATACACTTATTTTTTTTATAACTTATTTAATAATAAAAATCA
TAAATCATAAGAAATTCGCTTATTTAGAAGTGTCAACAACGTATCTACCAACGGAATGCGTGCGATCGCG
TGCATTCATCCGCTCTAACCGAAAAGGAAGGAGTTAGACAACCTGAAGTCTAGGTCCCTATTTATTTTTT
TATAGTTATGTTAGTATTAAGAACGTTATTTATATTTCAAATTTTTCTTTTTTTTCTGTACAGACGCGTG
TACGCATGTAACATTATACTGAAAACCTTGCTTGAGAAGGTTTTGGGACGCTCGAAGAGTGGCCTTTGAT
GACACTAGCGGACTTGTCATTAAATAACCCATGATATCTAGGCACATTAAGGTTAGCGTGGGGGGACGCG
AATAATATAAGCATTACTCCAGTAAACTCACATAGAAAGAAGGAAATATTCTTTGTTCAAAGAGCAAAGG
TGCCTGTAAAGATCCTCTTATTCATCAAAGCCTGGTCGAAGATTATTAGTTGTGCCAAGGCAATATCAGG
TTTATTAATCTTTTAGGAAAAATGTAAGGTTGTTACGTCTCTTTCCGTCTCGCGGAAAAACATTTTTACT
CAAGCCGTCCGTGGGATGATTTTTGGTGGTTATCATTTTCCAAGACTCCAGACAAAAGAACGTGCAGGCG
CTTGGCAAAAAGAAAAAAAAAAAAGCGAGAGGGAAAAGTGGCGCGGTGCCAATACTACCGGTACTTGTTC
TTGAATAAGCTATCAGATGGTCAAAATAGGGCTAGAAGAAAAATGGTAAAATAAAGTAAAAAAAGGTAAA
AGATAATTTTTGAAGAACTAAAAAATATGTAAATGAATATGTATTCTACGGGTAGTTATCGCGTGCATTC
GCGGCCGCATTTAAATCCCCACTTCAGAAGTTCCTATACTTTCTAGAGAATAGGAACTTCACTATAGAGT
CGAATAAGGGCGACACCCCATAATTAGCCCGGGCGAAAGGCCCAGTCTTTCGACTGAGCCTTTCGTTTTA
TTTGATGCCTGGCAGTTCCCTACTCTCGCATGGGGAGTCCCCACACTACCATCGGCGCTACGGCGTTTCA
CTTCTGAGTTCGGCATGGGGTCAGGTGGGACCACCGCGCTACTGCCGCCAGGCAAACAAGGGGTGTTATG
AGCCATATTCAGGTATAAATGGGCTCGCGATAATGTTCAGAATTGGTTAATTGGTTGTAACACTGACCCC
TATTTGTTTATTTTTCTAAATACATTCAAATATGTATCCGCTCATGAGACAATAACCCTGATAAATGCTT
CAATAATATTGAAAAAGGAAGAATATGAGTATTCAACATTTCCGTGTCGCCCTTATTCCCTTTTTTGCGG
CATTTTGCCTTCCTGTTTTTGCTCACCCAGAAACGCTGGTGAAAGTAAAAGATGCTGAAGATCAGTTGGG
TGCACGAGTGGGTTACATCGAACTGGATCTCAACAGCGGTAAGATCCTTGAGAGTTTTCGCCCCGAAGAA
CGTTTTCCAATGATGAGCACTTTTAAAGTTCTGCTATGTGGCGCGGTATTATCCCGTATTGACGCCGGGC
AAGAGCAACTCGGTCGCCGCATACACTATTCTCAGAATGACTTGGTTGAGTACTCACCAGTCACAGAAAA
GCATCTTACGGATGGCATGACAGTAAGAGAATTATGCAGTGCTGCCATAACCATGAGTGATAACACTGCG
GCCAACTTACTTCTGACAACGATCGGAGGACCGAAGGAGCTAACCGCTTTTTTGCACAACATGGGGGATC
ATGTAACTCGCCTTGATCGTTGGGAACCGGAGCTGAATGAAGCCATACCAAACGACGAGCGTGACACCAC
GATGCCTGTAGCGATGGCAACAACGTTGCGCAAACTATTAACTGGCGAACTACTTACTCTAGCTTCCCGG
CAACAATTAATAGACTGGATGGAGGCGGATAAAGTTGCAGGACCACTTCTGCGCTCGGCCCTTCCGGCTG
GCTGGTTTATTGCTGATAAATCCGGAGCCGGTGAGCGTGGTTCTCGCGGTATCATCGCAGCGCTGGGGCC
AGATGGTAAGCCCTCCCGTATCGTAGTTATCTACACGACGGGGAGTCAGGCAACTATGGATGAACGAAAT
AGACAGATCGCTGAGATAGGTGCCTCACTGATTAAGCATTGGTAAGCAGAGCATTACGCTGACTTGACGG
GACGGCGCAAGCTCATGACCAAAATCCCTTAACGTGAGTTACGCGCGCGTCGTTCCACTGAGCGTCAGAC
CCCGTAGAAAAGATCAAAGGATCTTCTTGAGATCCTTTTTTTCTGCGCGTAATCTGCTGCTTGCAAACAA
AAAAACCACCGCTACCAGCGGTGGTTTGTTTGCCGGATCAAGAGCTACCAACTCTTTTTCCGAAGGTAAC
TGGCTTCAGCAGAGCGCAGATACCAAATACTGTTCTTCTAGTGTAGCCGTAGTTAGCCCACCACTTCAAG
AACTCTGTAGCACCGCCTACATACCTCGCTCTGCTAATCCTGTTACCAGTGGCTGCTGCCAGTGGCGATA
AGTCGTGTCTTACCGGGTTGGACTCAAGACGATAGTTACCGGATAAGGCGCAGCGGTCGGGCTGAACGGG
GGGTTCGTGCACACAGCCCAGCTTGGAGCGAACGACCTACACCGAACTGAGATACCTACAGCGTGAGCTA
TGAGAAAGCGCCACGCTTCCCGAAGGGAGAAAGGCGGACAGGTATCCGGTAAGCGGCAGGGTCGGAACAG
GAGAGCGCACGAGGGAGCTTCCAGGGGGAAACGCCTGGTATCTTTATAGTCCTGTCGGGTTTCGCCACCT
CTGACTTGAGCGTCGATTTTTGTGATGCTCGTCAGGGGGGCGGAGCCTATGGAAAAACGCCAGCAACGCG
GCCTTTTTACGGTTCCTGGCCTTTTGCTGGCCTTTTGCTCACATGTTCTTTCCTGCGTTATCCCCTGATT
CTGTGGATAACCGTATTACCGCCTTTGAGTGAGCTGATACCGCTCGCCGCAGCCGAACGACCGAGCGCAG
CGAGTCAGTGAGCGAGGAAGCGGAAGGCGAGAGTAGGGAACTGCCAGGCATCAAACTAAGCAGAAGGCCC
CTGACGGATGGCCTTTTTGCGTTTCTACAAACTCTTTCTGTGTTGTAAAACGACGGCCAGTCTTAAGCTC
GGGCCCCCTGGGCGGTTCTGATAACGAGTAATCGTTAATCCGCAAATAACGTAAAAACCCGCTTCGGCGG
GTTTTTTTATGGGGGGAGTTTAGGGAAAGAGCATTTGTCAGAATATTTAAGGGCGCCTGTCACTTTGCTT
GATATATGAGAATTATTTAACCTTATAAATGAGAAAAAAGCAACGCACTTTAAATAAGATACGTTGCTTT
TTCGATTGATGAACACCTATAATTAAACTATTCATCTATTATTTATGATTTTTTGTATATACAATATTTC
TAGTTTGTTAAAGAGAATTAAGAAAATAAATCTCGAAAATAATAAAGGGAAAATCAGTTTTTGATATCAA
AATTATACATGTCAACGATAATACAAAATATAATACAAACTATAAGATGTTATCAGTATTTATTATGCAT
TTAGAATAAATTTTGTGTCGCCCTTATTCGACTCACTATAGAAGTTCCTATTCTCTAGAAAGTATAGGAA
CTTCACTTCATTTTATTTAAATTTGCGGCCGCGAATGCGTGCGAT
Features (pLannotate 1.2.2; 12 found; start..end, strand, type, name):
    554..719     -  terminator     ADH1 terminator: S. cerevisiae ADH1; transcription terminator for the S. cerevisiae alcohol dehydrogenase 1 (ADH1) gene
    778..967     +  terminator     CYC1 terminator: S. cerevisiae CYC1; transcription terminator for CYC1
   1567..1600    -  protein_bind   FRT (minimal): supports FLP-mediated excision but not integration (Turan and Bode, 2011) FLP recombinase from the Saccharomyces cerevisiae 2μ plasmid
   1644..1684    -  terminator     rrnB T1 terminator (fragment): transcription terminator T1 from the E. coli rrnB gene
   1686..1801    -  ncRNA          5S rRNA: Accession: RF00001 - 5S ribosomal RNA
   1832..1856    +  CDS            KanR (fragment): aminoglycoside phosphotransferase; aph(3')-Ia; confers resistance to kanamycin
   1886..1982    +  promoter       AmpR promoter (fragment): bla
   1985..2845    +  CDS            AmpR: β-lactamase; bla; confers resistance to ampicillin, carbenicillin, and related antibiotics
   2967..3555    +  rep_origin     ori: high-copy-number ColE1/pMB1/pBR322/pUC origin of replication
   3780..3797    +  terminator     rrnB T2 terminator (fragment): transcription terminator T2 from the E. coli rrnB gene
   3822..3841    -  CDS            lacZα (fragment): LacZα fragment of β-galactosidase; lacZ fragment
   4311..4344    +  protein_bind   FRT (minimal): supports FLP-mediated excision but not integration (Turan and Bode, 2011) FLP recombinase from the Saccharomyces cerevisiae 2μ plasmid
