[The description below was written by a language model from this plasmid's Addgene catalogue record and pLannotate feature annotations shown in this document.]
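Description:
pCfB9360(IX-1_Markerfree_BackBone) is an empty backbone from the EasyClone-MarkerFree toolkit for Saccharomyces cerevisiae. It is designed to receive one or two genes with their promoters and deliver them by chromosomal integration at site IX-1 on chromosome IX. The parental backbone is recorded as unknown, and the vector is classed under yeast expression, CRISPR and synthetic biology. In E. coli this 4,385 nt plasmid is maintained at high copy through a ColE1/pUC-type origin and selected with ampicillin via the bla (AmpR) gene and its promoter. No yeast origin of replication or yeast selectable marker is annotated, which fits a marker-free integrative design. The coordinates given for the site span about 20 bases, and together with the CRISPR classification this suggests a guide-directed cut at the target locus drives integration. The record does not describe any guide RNA or nuclease component on this plasmid.

The cargo region is defined by two yeast transcription terminators, ADH1 and CYC1, which lie close together and point away from each other. Two divergently oriented expression units can therefore be built by inserting genes and promoters between them, each gene reading into its own terminator. No promoter or coding sequence is present, as expected for an empty backbone. The homology arms for IX-1 that such a vector would need are not annotated in the feature table; they may correspond to the unannotated stretches flanking the terminator pair, but the record does not confirm this. Two minimal FRT sites are also called, along with short fragments of the rrnB T1 and T2 terminators, 5S rRNA, KanR and lacZα. These fragments appear to be backbone remnants with no stated function. The plasmid is typically used to assemble stable, marker-free pathway or gene-expression integrations in yeast metabolic engineering.
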