Addgene plasmid #161601: pCfB9360(IX-1_Markerfree_BackBone)
Purpose: (Empty Backbone) EasyClone-MarkerFree backbone vector for the addition of 1 or 2 genes and promoters for integration into site IX-1, (Chr IX: 388864..388883)
Depositing lab: Irina Borodina. Depositing organization: Danmarks Tekniske Universitet. Publication: Expansion of EasyClone-MarkerFree toolkit for Saccharomyces cerevisiae genome with new integration sites. Babaei M, Sartori L, Karpukhin A, Abashkin D, Matrosova E, Borodina I. FEMS Yeast Res. 2021 May 11;21(4). pii: 6249452. doi: 10.1093/femsyr/foab027. PubMed 33893795.
Backbone
  Vector backbone: Unknown
  Vector type: Yeast Expression, CRISPR, Synthetic Biology
Growth in bacteria
  Bacterial resistance: Ampicillin, 100 μg/mL
  Growth temperature: 37°C
  Growth strain: DH5alpha
  Copy number: High Copy
Gene/Insert
  Gene/Insert name: None
Terms and licenses: Academic/Nonprofit Terms; Industry Terms: Not Available to Industry
How to cite: pCfB9360(IX-1_Markerfree_BackBone) was a gift from Irina Borodina (Addgene plasmid # 161601 ; http://n2t.net/addgene:161601 ; RRID:Addgene_161601)
